Addgene plasmid #197528: pEPSW0CM0073
Purpose: Phytobricks Level 0 part
Depositing lab: Nicola Patron. Depositing organization: Earlham Institute. Publication: Tuning Plant Promoters Using a Simple Split Luciferase Method to Assess Transcription Factor-DNA Interactions. Cai YM, Witham S, Patron NJ. ACS Synth Biol. 2023 Nov 17;12(11):3482-3486. doi: 10.1021/acssynbio.3c00094. Epub 2023 Oct 19. PubMed 37856867.
Backbone
  Vector backbone: pUAP4
  Vector type: Synthetic Biology
Growth in bacteria
  Bacterial resistance: Chloramphenicol, 25 μg/mL
  Growth temperature: 37°C
  Growth strain: DH5alpha
  Copy number: High Copy
Gene/Insert
  Gene/Insert name: NLP6_w/o_stop
  Species: A. thaliana (mustard weed)
  Cloning method: Restriction Enzyme; 5′ cloning site SapI (destroyed during cloning); 3′ cloning site SapI (destroyed during cloning)
Terms and licenses: Academic/Nonprofit Terms; Industry Terms: Not Available to Industry
Depositor comments: Please visit https://doi.org/10.1101/2023.02.13.528283 for bioRxiv preprint.
How to cite: pEPSW0CM0073 was a gift from Nicola Patron (Addgene plasmid # 197528 ; http://n2t.net/addgene:197528 ; RRID:Addgene_197528)
