[The description below was written by a language model from this plasmid's Addgene catalogue record and pLannotate feature annotations shown in this document.]
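Description:
pEPSW0CM0073 is a Phytobricks Level 0 part plasmid built in the pUAP4 universal acceptor backbone, a small synthetic-biology cloning vector maintained in E. coli. The sequenced record is about 4.6 kb. Propagation relies on a high-copy ColE1/pUC-type origin of replication, and selection is by chloramphenicol, conferred by the cat (chloramphenicol acetyltransferase) gene under its native cat promoter and followed by the phage lambda t0 terminator. Additional bacterial terminators, including a his operon terminator and another putative terminator, flank the cloning position and insulate the stored part from read-through transcription from the backbone.

The payload is the coding sequence of NLP6 from Arabidopsis thaliana, annotated as a probable transcription factor, cloned without its stop codon. It occupies roughly 2.5 kb and more than half of the plasmid. The part was inserted through SapI sites that were destroyed in the process. No promoter, terminator or tag for plant expression is annotated around the insert, which is consistent with a Level 0 plasmid: it is a storage vector for a single standardised part, not an expression construct. Omitting the stop codon lets the coding sequence be joined in frame to a C-terminal fusion partner when it is combined with promoter, tag and terminator parts in a higher-level Type IIS (Golden Gate-style) assembly; the record does not state the specific overhangs or release enzyme. The associated work concerns a split luciferase method for assessing transcription factor–DNA interactions and tuning plant promoters, so this part was presumably used to build NLP6 fusion proteins for such assays, although the record does not spell out its exact downstream use.
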