Features (pLannotate 1.2.2; 7 found; start..end, strand, type, name):
      9..66      +  terminator     his operon terminator: This putative transcriptin terminator from the E. coli his operon has a 2-bp deletion introduced during synthesis. Its efficiency has not been determined.
    261..849     -  rep_origin     ori: high-copy-number ColE1/pMB1/pBR322/pUC origin of replication
   1032..1126    -  terminator     lambda t0 terminator: transcription terminator from phage lambda
   1150..1806    -  CDS            cat: CAT_ECOLX - Experimental evidence at protein level: Swiss-Prot protein existence level 1. This enzyme is an effector of chloramphenicol resistance in bacteria. From Escherichia coli. This protein is used as a marker in many commonly used cloning vectors, such as pACYC184.
   1807..1904    -  promoter       cat promoter: promoter of the E. coli cat gene encoding chloramphenicol acetyltransferase
   1990..2033    -  terminator     bacterial terminator: putative bacterial transcription terminator
   2055..4577    -  CDS            NLP6: NLP6_ARATH - Experimental evidence at transcript level: Swiss-Prot protein existence level 2. Probable transcription factor. From Arabidopsis thaliana (Mouse-ear cress).
>Addgene plasmid #197528 | pEPSW0CM0073 | addgene full sequence | sequence record 387313 | Addgene NGS Result
CCCTGCAGTCCGGCAAAAAAGGGCAAGGTGTCACCACCCTGCCCTTTTTCTTTAAAACCGAAAAGATTAC
TTCGCGTTATGCAGGCTTCCTCGCTCACTGACTCGCTGCGCTCGGTCGTTCGGCTGCGGCGAGCGGTATC
AGCTCACTCAAAGGCGGTAATACGGTTATCCACAGAATCAGGGGATAACGCAGGAAAGAACATGTGAGCA
AAAGGCCAGCAAAAGGCCAGGAACCGTAAAAAGGCCGCGTTGCTGGCGTTTTTCCACAGGCTCCGCCCCC
CTGACGAGCATCACAAAAATCGACGCTCAAGTCAGAGGTGGCGAAACCCGACAGGACTATAAAGATACCA
GGCGTTTCCCCCTGGAAGCTCCCTCGTGCGCTCTCCTGTTCCGACCCTGCCGCTTACCGGATACCTGTCC
GCCTTTCTCCCTTCGGGAAGCGTGGCGCTTTCTCATAGCTCACGCTGTAGGTATCTCAGTTCGGTGTAGG
TCGTTCGCTCCAAGCTGGGCTGTGTGCACGAACCCCCCGTTCAGCCCGACCGCTGCGCCTTATCCGGTAA
CTATCGTCTTGAGTCCAACCCGGTAAGACACGACTTATCGCCACTGGCAGCAGCCACTGGTAACAGGATT
AGCAGAGCGAGGTATGTAGGCGGTGCTACAGAGTTCTTGAAGTGGTGGCCTAACTACGGCTACACTAGAA
GAACAGTATTTGGTATCTGCGCTCTGCTGAAGCCAGTTACCTTCGGAAAAAGAGTTGGTAGCTCTTGATC
CGGCAAACAAACCACCGCTGGTAGCGGTGGTTTTTTTGTTTGCAAGCAGCAGATTACGCGCAGAAAAAAA
GGATCTCAAGAAGATCCTTTGATCTTTTCTACGGGGTCTGACGCTCAGTGGAACGAAAACTCACGTTAAG
GGATTTTGGTCATGAGATTATCAAAAAGGATCTTCACCTAGATCCTTTTAAATTAAAAATGAAGTTTTAA
ATCAATCTAAAGTATATATGAGTAAACTTGGTCTGACAGCTCGAGGCTTGGATTCTCACCAATAAAAAAC
GCCCGGCGGCAACCGAGCGTTCTGAACAAATCCAGATGGAGTTCTGAGGTCATTACTGGATCTATCAACA
GGAGTCCAAGCGAGCTCGATATCAAATTACGCCCCGCCCTGCCACTCATCGCAGTACTGTTGTAATTCAT
TAAGCATTCTGCCGACATGGAAGCCATCACAAACGGCATGATGAACCTGAATCGCCAGCGGCATCAGCAC
CTTGTCGCCTTGCGTATAATATTTGCCCATGGTGAAAACGGGGGCGAAGAAGTTGTCCATATTGGCCACG
TTTAAATCAAAACTGGTGAAACTCACCCAGGGATTGGCTGAGACGAAAAACATATTCTCAATAAACCCTT
TAGGGAAATAGGCCAGGTTTTCACCGTAACACGCCACATCTTGCGAATATATGTGTAGAAACTGCCGGAA
ATCGTCGTGGTATTCACTCCAGAGCGATGAAAACGTTTCAGTTTGCTCATGGAAAACGGTGTAACAAGGG
TGAACACTATCCCATATCACCAGCTCACCGTCTTTCATTGCCATACGAAATTCCGGATGAGCATTCATCA
GGCGGGCAAGAATGTGAATAAAGGCCGGATAAAACTTGTGCTTATTTTTCTTTACGGTCTTTAAAAAGGC
CGTAATATCCAGCTGAACGGTCTGGTTATAGGTACATTGAGCAACTGACTGAAATGCCTCAAAATGTTCT
TTACGATGCCATTGGGATATATCAACGGTGGTATATCCAGTGATTTTTTTCTCCATTTTAGCTTCCTTAG
CTCCTGAAAATCTCGATAACTCAAAAAATACGCCCGGTAGTGATCTTATTTCATTATGGTGAAAGTTGGA
ACCTCTTACGTGCCCGATCAACTCGAGTGCCACCTGACGTCTAAGAAACCATTATTATCATGACATTAAC
CTATAAAAATAGGCGTATCACGAGGCAGAATTTCAGATAAAAAAAATCCTTAGCTTTCGCTAAGGATGAT
TTCTGGAATTCGGTCTCACGAACCCAAGCACATCATAGTTTCCTCTGAGCTTTCGCATGAGCTCCCAAAG
TTAAAAGTCACGTCATGTACTGAGAGCCTCAGTGTGTTCGCTTTTGCTGCAGACGTGTCGAGGCATTCGC
TGAGGTCAGCATCGCATGAGACGGACACCCATTCTCTATCGTCGTCTAGATACTTGAGCTCAAAGGCTGC
CGTTTCGAGCTTCAGCCTTTTGGCCACTTGCTGCTTAAGTTCCGTAATGCTTACCGACTCTGGTGAGATC
TTGAACCTGATGATGTCTTCTCTGTACGTTGCCTTTATACTCACGAGCTTATGTTGGAGAATTGTTGGAG
AAGCTGTATCTTGGCAGGTTAAGTGTGCCCAAAAATTTGTCATGTTTTTAGAGCTACTATCCGAATCGTC
CAAGGCCACTTGTCTGGATGGTTCTTGGTTGTGTGTAGGAAGCCGAAAACGCGTCTCGCAAATAGGATTC
ACTTTGCAAGAAGCACGCGATGTTGATGAACCTGCACTGTCTTCTGCATCTCTGTTTTCGATTTTGACAT
CTTGGAGATTACTTAGGGGAGATGTAGAAGTTGGAGGGCAGTTCTTTGCTAATTGGATATCGATTGGAGG
GATTTGGTGAGGCCAAGGGCGAGGAGAGAGGGACGTCAAGTTGAGTGATCCATCAGCACCTTGAACCGAG
TCTATAACATGTTTAAGTCGTGTGAGAGATCGGTTCACCTTGTTGATTTTTCGAGATGGCCACCGTGAGA
TCCCGTGTTGTCGGCAAATGCGTTTCATTGTTGTTGGGCAAACTCCGAGGCTCTTTGCTGCATCTTTTAG
ACTACCAGCAAAATATTGTTGAAGCACTTCTAGACTGATCGTTTTCTCTGTTTTCCCACGCTTCCTTTCT
GATTTTTTCACTGTTTTGGCCTCTGGTATAGGATCAAGCGTTTGGAACCTCTCAACCCCATCATCAACTT
CATTATTCTCCATAAAGTCAGAGTTTAAGCTCACCTTCTGTTCGGGTGCGTTGAGCTCAAGGTAATCCTT
AGAGATTTGTGCTGGATGATGTATCCTGATTGGTTCAAGTTTCGAGTAAACCATTCCGTCCTCCGAAGCT
TCCACGACTTCAAGAGACATGTTGTTTTCACAGAGTTCAGTTTCAGAGACAACCTTGAGACTCGAATAGT
GCTGCTTCATTGTCTGAAGCAGAGAACCCAATAGACAATCTTGCTCACTCTTGTCTGTGATGGCTGGAGG
AAGAAAGAATTCAAGAACGTACTCATCATCCCCTGTATATGTGCTCTTTAAGCAGACCGCGAAACAGCTC
GTCAACTTGAACATCCGTGCATAGTGTACTAATGGGTAGTCGGTTTTGCAGAACCGAGTAACATCTCTAC
AGAAGCATAGATTTCCAGACTGAAACGCCCTCCCAGCAACACCTTGTCCCTTCTGCAGATGGTGTTCAGC
ACAGGCGTCTCGGAAACCCCAAACATGAGCATCAACAACATAAACCGCTAAATCACTAGTAGACATACAG
ACTTTCCCCATACAGCTTCCATCGAAGCTCGAACAGCTTTTCTTAAAACCACCTCCAAAGGCTAGAACAC
TGCGATGCCTGCAAGGGACCCATGTCTGGGCTAAAGGCAGTTTGTAGGTTTCGCACACCACTGTCAGTAT
CTCCAAAATCTCAGCTAACGCATTTTGGCGACCCTCGTTGCAGATCTGAGTAGTCTCGTGGTTCAATATT
TCCGAAGTTTTCAGATTCACGGCCTCAAGCGCTTTACAAACTTTTTCAACCTCAGGAGCATAGTTAATCT
TCGGAGAAGTCATAATAAGCTCGACAACTCCTACACAGAGTTGCCTGGATGGTTCAAAAACAGGCAAAGC
CAAAGTTCCCTGAACATTATAGTGCAAGGCGTGACCAAGCCTTGAAAACTCTTTGCTGGAGTAATACTGC
ACATTAGGAGTCCACTCAGGTAACTTTTTCCTGAAAACGCGACCAGGAAGCCCGAGCTCTCCGTCCCGTT
CACCATCAAGGGAAAACATATACGTCAATGAAACCATCCTGTATTGATTAAGGCCATTACTATTGGGACC
AAGAACAAATGGCTGTCCTGAAGTTGTAAGAACATATCGACCACGGTTTTTGACAGGCGCCCAAACCTGA
GCAAGAACATGTTGTTGTCCAGTAGATTCCTTGAAGTATCTAAGCGCTTGAGTCATCTTGGCTTTGATGG
CACAGTAACTATCTGGATTCTCCAAAGGCATTATACCCCATGACGGAGAAGGAACCTGATTATTCTCCTT
GGTCGTGGTTTCAGATTCAGAACTAGCGAGTAAGACGGAATAATCGGTGAAGCGAGTGGGAGCTACTGCG
GCGGAGTAAAGCTCGCCGCCGACATCTCCAGAAGTTTCGGAGAAGGACCAGAGAGGAGAGAAAGGTTGTT
CGGAGGAAGAGAAAATGACAGGAGACTTGAAATTTGAAGCAAAAGTGATCTGATCTAACGGCCAAGAACC
GCTGAGATCCAAGTCGTCAAGTTCCATTTGAGA
